Addgene plasmid #152347: pGBW-m4134110
Purpose: Mammalian expression plasmid for SARS-CoV-2 nsp10
Depositing lab: Ginkgo Bioworks & Benjie Chen. Depositing organization: Ginkgo Bioworks.
Backbone
  Vector backbone: pTwist_CMV_6
  Backbone size w/o insert (bp): 4180
  Vector type: Mammalian Expression
Growth in bacteria
  Bacterial resistance: Ampicillin, 100 μg/mL
  Growth temperature: 37°C
  Growth strain: DH5alpha
  Copy number: High Copy
Gene/Insert
  Gene/Insert name: SARS-CoV-2 nsp10
  Species: Severe acute respiratory syndrome coronavirus 2
  Insert size (bp): 416
  Mutation: wt
  Entrez Gene: ORF1ab (a.k.a. GU280_gp01)
  Promoter: CMV
  Tag / fusion protein: Cleavable TEV;S-tag (C terminal on backbone)
  Cloning method: Unknown
Resource information
  A portion of this plasmid was derived from a plasmid made by: GinkgoBioworks
Depositor comments: NCBI reference sequence: YP_009725306.1
How to cite: pGBW-m4134110 was a gift from Ginkgo Bioworks & Benjie Chen (Addgene plasmid # 152347 ; http://n2t.net/addgene:152347 ; RRID:Addgene_152347)
