[The description below was written by a language model from this plasmid's Addgene catalogue record and pLannotate feature annotations shown in this document.]
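Description:
pGBW-m4134110 is a mammalian expression plasmid carrying the wild-type coding sequence for SARS-CoV-2 non-structural protein 10 (nsp10), a mature cleavage product of the ORF1ab replicase polyprotein. It is built on the pTwist_CMV_6 backbone and is propagated in E. coli as a high-copy plasmid through a ColE1/pUC-type origin, with selection by ampicillin via a full-length β-lactamase (AmpR) gene. The annotated full sequence is about 4.7 kb, consistent with the stated backbone plus a roughly 0.4 kb insert.

Expression is driven by the human cytomegalovirus immediate early enhancer and promoter. The software annotates the promoter region as a fragment and a truncated CMV variant rather than as a single full-length element. The nsp10 open reading frame follows directly, spanning the numbering origin of the circular sequence, and an SV40 polyadenylation signal lies downstream to terminate and process the transcript. According to the catalogue entry, the backbone supplies a C-terminal S-tag separated from nsp10 by a TEV protease cleavage site, allowing detection or affinity capture and subsequent tag removal. These tag elements are not individually picked up in the feature table. The expression cassette and the bacterial maintenance region are flanked by β-globin insulator elements, T7 and rrnG transcription terminators and a synthetic poly(A) signal, which serve to limit transcriptional read-through between plasmid modules.

nsp10 is a cofactor that stimulates the nsp14 exoribonuclease and nsp16 2'-O-methyltransferase activities involved in viral RNA proofreading and cap methylation. The construct is suited to transient expression of tagged nsp10 in mammalian cells, though the record does not specify particular applications.
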