Features (pLannotate 1.2.2; 16 found; start..end, strand, type, name):
    543..664     -  polyA_signal   SV40 poly(A) signal: SV40 polyadenylation signal
    687..756     -  CDS            large T antigen (fragment): large T antigen from SV40 (simian virus 40)
    779..825     +  terminator     T7 terminator: transcription terminator for bacteriophage T7 RNA polymerase
    855..991     +  terminator     rrnG terminator: transcription terminator from the E. coli ribosomal RNA rrnG operon (Albrechtsen et al., 1991)
   1036..1107    +  misc_feature   3' β-globin insulator: insulator downstream of the human β-globin locus (Farrell et al., 2002)
   1333..1921    -  rep_origin     ori: high-copy-number ColE1/pMB1/pBR322/pUC origin of replication
   2093..2157    -  CDS            bla(M) (fragment): β-lactamase lacking the signal sequence; bla(M); allows cytosolic expression of β-lactamase
   2667..3527    +  CDS            AmpR: β-lactamase; bla; confers resistance to ampicillin, carbenicillin, and related antibiotics
   3540..3676    +  terminator     rrnG terminator: transcription terminator from the E. coli ribosomal RNA rrnG operon (Albrechtsen et al., 1991)
   3828..3899    +  misc_feature   5' β-globin insulator: insulator upstream of the human β-globin locus (Farrell et al., 2002)
   3904..3950    -  terminator     T7 terminator: transcription terminator for bacteriophage T7 RNA polymerase
   3968..4016    -  polyA_signal   poly(A) signal: synthetic polyadenylation signal
   4097..4400    +  enhancer       CMV enhancer: human cytomegalovirus immediate early enhancer
   4473..4490    -  promoter       CMV promoter (fragment): human cytomegalovirus (CMV) immediate early promoter
   4553..4604    +  promoter       CMVd2 promoter: truncated human cytomegalovirus (CMV) immediate early promoter that yields moderately reduced expression relative to the full-length promoter
   4670..424     +  CDS            R1A_SARS2 (fragment) (across the origin) (sequence partly withheld): Experimental evidence at protein level: Swiss-Prot protein existence level 1. [Non-structural protein 10]: Plays a pivotal role in viral transcription by stimulating both nsp14 3'-5' exoribonuclease and nsp16 2'-O-methyltransferase activities. Therefore plays an essential role in viral mRNAs cap methylation. From Severe acute respiratory syndrome coronavirus 2 (2019-nCoV) (SARS-CoV-2).
>Addgene plasmid #152347 | pGBW-m4134110 | depositor full sequence | sequence record 295359 | Full Sequence
CACCATG
[417 nt withheld, positions 8-424]
GAAAACCTTTACTTTCAGTCGAAAGAAACCGCGGCAGCTAAGTTCGAGAGGCAGCACATGGACAGTTAAG
CTAGCTTGACTGACTGAGATACAGCGTACCTTCAGCTCACAGACATGATAAGATACATTGATGAGTTTGG
ACAAACCACAACTAGAATGCAGTGAAAAAAATGCTTTATTTGTGAAATTTGTGATGCTATTGCTTTATTT
GTAACCATTATAAGCTGCAATAAACAAGTTAACAACAACAATTGCATTCATTTTATGTTTCAGGTTCAGG
GGGAGGTGTGGGAGGTTTTTTAAAGCAAGTAAAACCTCTACAAATGTGGTATTGGCCCATCTCTATCGGT
ATCGTAGCATAACCCCTTGGGGCCTCTAAACGGGTCTTGAGGGGTTTTTTGTGCCCCTCGGGCCGGATTG
CTATCTACCGGCATTGGCGCAGAAAAAAATGCCTGATGCGACGCTGCGCGTCTTATACTCCCACATATGC
CAGATTCAGCAACGGATACGGCTTCCCCAACTTGCCCACTTCCATACGTGTCCTCCTTACCAGAAATTTA
TCCTTAAGGTCGTCAGCTATCCTGCAGGCGATCTCTCGATTTCGATCAAGACATTCCTTTAATGGTCTTT
TCTGGACACCACTAGGGGTCAGAAGTAGTTCATCAAACTTTCTTCCCTCCCTAATCTCATTGGTTACCTT
GGGCTATCGAAACTTAATTAACCAGTCAAGTCAGCTACTTGGCGAGATCGACTTGTCTGGGTTTCGACTA
CGCTCAGAATTGCGTCAGTCAAGTTCGATCTGGTCCTTGCTATTGCACCCGTTCTCCGATTACGAGTTTC
ATTTAAATCATGTGAGCAAAAGGCCAGCAAAAGGCCAGGAACCGTAAAAAGGCCGCGTTGCTGGCGTTTT
TCCATAGGCTCCGCCCCCCTGACGAGCATCACAAAAATCGACGCTCAAGTCAGAGGTGGCGAAACCCGAC
AGGACTATAAAGATACCAGGCGTTTCCCCCTGGAAGCTCCCTCGTGCGCTCTCCTGTTCCGACCCTGCCG
CTTACCGGATACCTGTCCGCCTTTCTCCCTTCGGGAAGCGTGGCGCTTTCTCATAGCTCACGCTGTAGGT
ATCTCAGTTCGGTGTAGGTCGTTCGCTCCAAGCTGGGCTGTGTGCACGAACCCCCCGTTCAGCCCGACCG
CTGCGCCTTATCCGGTAACTATCGTCTTGAGTCCAACCCGGTAAGACACGACTTATCGCCACTGGCAGCA
GCCACTGGTAACAGGATTAGCAGAGCGAGGTATGTAGGCGGTGCTACAGAGTTCTTGAAGTGGTGGCCTA
ACTACGGCTACACTAGAAGAACAGTATTTGGTATCTGCGCTCTGCTGAAGCCAGTTACCTTCGGAAAAAG
AGTTGGTAGCTCTTGATCCGGCAAACAAACCACCGCTGGTAGCGGTGGTTTTTTTGTTTGCAAGCAGCAG
ATTACGCGCAGAAAAAAAGGATCTCAAGAAGATCCTTTGATCTTTTCTACGGGGTCTGACGCTCAGTGGA
ACGAAAACTCACGTTAAGGGATTTTGGTCATGAGATTATCAAAAAGGATCTTCACCTAGATCCTTTTAAA
TTAAAAATGAAGTTTTAAATCAATCTAAAGTATATATGAGTAAACTTGGTCTGACAGTTACCAATGCTTA
ATCAGTGAGGCACCTATCTCAGCGATCTGTCTATTTCGTTCATCCATAGTTGCATTTAAATTTCCGAACT
CTCCAAGGCCCTCGTCGGAAAATCTTCAAACCTTTCGTCCGATCCATCTTGCAGGCTACCTCTCGAACGA
ACTATCGCAAGTCTCTTGGCCGGCCTTGCGCCTTGGCTATTGCTTGGCAGCGCCTATCGCCAGGTATTAC
TCCAATCCCGAATATCCGAGATCGGGATCACCCGAGAGAAGTTCAACCTACATCCTCAATCCCGATCTAT
CCGAGATCCGAGGAATATCGAAATCGGGGCGCGCCTGGTGTACCGAGAACGATCCTCTCAGTGCGAGTCT
CGACGATCCATATCGTTGCTTGGCAGTCAGCCAGTCGGAATCCAGCTTGGGACCCAGGAAGTCCAATCGT
CAGATATTGTACTCAAGCCTGGTCACGGCAGCGTACCGATCTGTTTAAACCTAGATATTGATAGTCTGAT
CGGTCAACGTATAATCGAGTCCTAGCTTTTGCAAACATCTATCAAGAGACAGGATCAGCAGGAGGCTTTC
GCATGAGTATTCAACATTTCCGTGTCGCCCTTATTCCCTTTTTTGCGGCATTTTGCCTTCCTGTTTTTGC
TCACCCAGAAACGCTGGTGAAAGTAAAAGATGCTGAAGATCAGTTGGGTGCGCGAGTGGGTTACATCGAA
CTGGATCTCAACAGCGGTAAGATCCTTGAGAGTTTTCGCCCCGAAGAACGCTTTCCAATGATGAGCACTT
TTAAAGTTCTGCTATGTGGCGCGGTATTATCCCGTATTGACGCCGGGCAAGAGCAACTCGGTCGCCGCAT
ACACTATTCTCAGAATGACTTGGTTGAGTATTCACCAGTCACAGAAAAGCATCTTACGGATGGCATGACA
GTAAGAGAATTATGCAGTGCTGCCATAACCATGAGTGATAACACTGCGGCCAACTTACTTCTGACAACGA
TTGGAGGACCGAAGGAGCTAACCGCTTTTTTGCACAACATGGGGGATCATGTAACTCGCCTTGATCGTTG
GGAACCGGAGCTGAATGAAGCCATACCAAACGACGAGCGTGACACCACGATGCCTGTAGCAATGGCAACA
ACCTTGCGTAAACTATTAACTGGCGAACTACTTACTCTAGCTTCCCGGCAACAGTTGATAGACTGGATGG
AGGCGGATAAAGTTGCAGGACCACTTCTGCGCTCGGCCCTTCCGGCTGGCTGGTTTATTGCTGATAAATC
TGGAGCCGGTGAGCGTGGGTCTCGCGGTATCATTGCAGCACTGGGGCCAGATGGTAAGCCCTCCCGTATC
GTAGTTATCTACACGACGGGGAGTCAGGCAACTATGGATGAACGAAATAGACAGATCGCTGAGATAGGTG
CCTCACTGATTAAGCATTGGTAACCGATTCTAGGTGCATTGGCGCAGAAAAAAATGCCTGATGCGACGCT
GCGCGTCTTATACTCCCACATATGCCAGATTCAGCAACGGATACGGCTTCCCCAACTTGCCCACTTCCAT
ACGTGTCCTCCTTACCAGAAATTTATCCTTAAGATCCCGAATCGTTTAAACTCGACTCTGGCTCTATCGA
ATCTCCGTCGTTTCGAGCTTACGCGAACAGCCGTGGCGCTCATTTGCTCGTCGGGCATCGAATCTCGTCA
GCTATCGTCAGCTTACCTTTTTGGCAGCGATCGCGGCTCCCGACATCTTGGACCATTAGCTCCACAGGTA
TCTTCTTCCCTCTAGTGGTCATAACAGCAGCTTCAGCTACCTCTCAATTCAAAAAACCCCTCAAGACCCG
TTTAGAGGCCCCAAGGGGTTATGCTATCAATCGTTGCGTTACACACACAAAAAACCAACACACATCCATC
TTCGATGGATAGCGATTTTATTATCTAACTGCTGATCGAGTGTAGCCAGATCTAGTAATCAATTACGGGG
TCATTAGTTCATAGCCCATATATGGAGTTCCGCGTTACATAACTTACGGTAAATGGCCCGCCTGGCTGAC
CGCCCAACGACCCCCGCCCATTGACGTCAATAATGACGTATGTTCCCATAGTAACGCCAATAGGGACTTT
CCATTGACGTCAATGGGTGGAGTATTTACGGTAAACTGCCCACTTGGCAGTACATCAAGTGTATCATATG
CCAAGTACGCCCCCTATTGACGTCAATGACGGTAAATGGCCCGCCTGGCATTATGCCCAGTACATGACCT
TATGGGACTTTCCTACTTGGCAGTACATCTACGTATTAGTCATCGCTATTACCATGCTGATGCGGTTTTG
GCAGTACATCAATGGGCGTGGATAGCGGTTTGACTCACGGGGATTTCCAAGTCTCCACCCCATTGACGTC
AATGGGAGTTTGTTTTGGCACCAAAATCAACGGGACTTTCCAAAATGTCGTAACAACTCCGCCCCATTGA
CGCAAATGGGCGGTAGGCGTGTACGGTGGGAGGTCTATATAAGCAGAGCTGGTTTAGTGAACCGTCAGAT
CAGATCTTTGTCGATCCTACCATCCACTCGACACACCCGCCAGCGGCCGC
